>Addgene plasmid #174591 | pICSL50027 | addgene full sequence | sequence record 344734 | Addgene NGS Result
GTGGCTCTTCAGTGGACGAAAGGGCCTCGTGATACGCCTATTTTTATAGGTTAATGTCATGATAATAATG
GTTTCTTAGACGTCAGGTGGCACTTTTCGGGGAAATGTGCGCGGAACCCCTATTTGTTTATTTTTCTAAA
TACATTCAAATATGTATCCGCTCATGAGACAATAACCCTGATAAATGCTTCAATAATATTGAAAAAGGAA
GAGTATGCGCTCACGCAACTGGTCCAGAACCTTGACCGAACGCAGCGGTGGTAACGGCGCAGTGGCGGTT
TTCATGGCTTGTTATGACTGTTTTTTTTTGGGGTACAGTCTATGCCTCGGGCATCCAAGCAGCAAGCGCG
TTACGCCGTGGGTCGATGTTTGATGTTATGGAGCAGCAACGATGTTACGCAGCAGGGCAGTCGCCCTAAA
ACAAAGTTAAACATCATGAGGGAAGCGGTGATCGCCGAAGTATCGACTCAACTATCAGAGGTAGTTGGCG
TCATCGAGCGCCATCTCGAACCGACGTTGCTGGCCGTACATTTGTACGGCTCCGCAGTGGATGGCGGCCT
GAAGCCACACAGCGATATTGATTTGCTGGTTACGGTGACCGTAAGGCTTGATGAAACAACGCGGCGAGCT
TTGATCAACGACCTTTTGGAAACTTCGGCTTCCCCTGGAGAGAGCGAGATTCTCCGCGCTGTAGAAGTCA
CCATTGTTGTGCACGACGACATCATTCCGTGGCGTTATCCAGCTAAGCGCGAACTGCAATTTGGAGAATG
GCAGCGCAATGACATTCTTGCAGGTATCTTCGAGCCAGCCACGATCGACATTGATCTGGCTATCTTGCTG
ACAAAAGCAAGAGAACATAGCGTTGCCTTGGTAGGTCCAGCGGCGGAGGAACTCTTTGATCCGGTTCCTG
AACAGGATCTATTTGAGGCGCTAAATGAAACCTTAACGCTATGGAACTCGCCGCCCGACTGGGCTGGCGA
TGAGCGAAATGTAGTGCTTACGTTGTCCCGCATTTGGTACAGCGCAGTAACCGGCAAAATCGCGCCGAAG
GATGTCGCTGCCGACTGGGCAATGGAGCGCCTGCCGGCCCAGTATCAGCCCGTCATACTTGAAGCTAGAC
AGGCTTATCTTGGACAAGAAGAAGATCGCTTGGCCTCGCGCGCAGATCAGTTGGAAGAATTTGTCCATTA
CGTAAAAGGCGAGATCACCAAGGTAGTCGGCAAATAACTGTCAGACCAAGTTTACTCATATATACTTTAG
ATTGATTTAAAACTTCATTTTTAATTTAAAAGGATCTAGGTGAAGATCCTTTTTGATAATCTCATGACCA
AAATCCCTTAACGTGAGTTTTCGTTCCACTGAGCGTCAGACCCCGTAGAAAAGATCAAAGGATCTTCTTG
AGATCCTTTTTTTCTGCGCGTAATCTGCTGCTTGCAAACAAAAAAACCACCGCTACCAGCGGTGGTTTGT
TTGCCGGATCAAGAGCTACCAACTCTTTTTCCGAAGGTAACTGGCTTCAGCAGAGCGCAGATACCAAATA
CTGTTCTTCTAGTGTAGCCGTAGTTAGGCCACCACTTCAAGAACTCTGTAGCACCGCCTACATACCTCGC
TCTGCTAATCCTGTTACCAGTGGCTGCTGCCAGTGGCGATAAGTCGTGTCTTACCGGGTTGGACTCAAGA
CGATAGTTACCGGATAAGGCGCAGCGGTCGGGCTGAACGGGGGGTTCGTGCACACAGCCCAGCTTGGAGC
GAACGACCTACACCGAACTGAGATACCTACAGCGTGAGCTATGAGAAAGCGCCACGCTTCCCGAAGGGAG
AAAGGCGGACAGGTATCCGGTAAGCGGCAGGGTCGGAACAGGAGAGCGCACGAGGGAGCTTCCAGGGGGA
AACGCCTGGTATCTTTATAGTCCTGTCGGGTTTCGCCACCTCTGACTTGAGCGTCGATTTTTGTGATGCT
CGTCAGGGGGGCGGAGCCTATGGAAAAACGCCAGCAACGCGGCCTTTTTACGGTTCCTGGCCTTTTGCTG
GCCTTTTGCTCACATGTTCTTTCCTGCGTTATCCCCTGATTCTGTGGATAACCGTATTACCGCCTTTGAG
TGAGCTGATACCGCTCGCCGCAGCCGAACGACCGAGCGCAGCGAGTCAGTGAGCGAGGAAGCGGAAGAGC
GCCCAATACGCAAACCGCCTCTCCCCGCGCGTTGGCCGATTCATTAATCACTGTGGTCTCATTCGGCTTG
GTCCCACCCTCAATTCGAGAAAGGAGGCGGTTCAGGTGGCGGATCGGGGGGTTCTGCATGGTCGCATCCT
CAGTTTGAAAAGTCAGGATGATAAGCTTTGAGACCAC
Features (pLannotate 1.2.2; 6 found; start..end, strand, type, name):
    110..214     +  promoter       AmpR promoter: bla
    205..285     -  CDS            int (fragment): INT2_ECOLX - Protein inferred from homology: Swiss-Prot protein existence level 3. Putative integrase believed to be involved in the insertion of antibiotic resistance genes into plasmids and transposons. From Escherichia coli.
    373..429     +  CDS            GmR (fragment): gentamycin acetyltransferase; aacC1; confers resistance to gentamycin
    436..1224    +  CDS            aadA: S3AD_ECOLX - Experimental evidence at protein level: Swiss-Prot protein existence level 1. Mediates bacterial resistance to the antibiotics streptomycin and spectinomycin. From Escherichia coli.
   1398..1986    +  rep_origin     ori: high-copy-number ColE1/pMB1/pBR322/pUC origin of replication
   2169..2218    +  CDS            lacI (fragment): lac repressor; lacI; The lac repressor binds to the lac operator to inhibit transcription in E. coli. This inhibition can be relieved by adding lactose or isopropyl-β-D-thiogalactopyranoside (IPTG).
