[The description below was written by a language model from this plasmid's Addgene catalogue record and pLannotate feature annotations shown in this document.]
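Description:
pICSL50027 is a small (about 2.3 kb) synthetic-biology parts plasmid built on the pUAP1 backbone. It serves as a Level 0 module in a hierarchical modular cloning scheme, of the kind typically assembled by Golden Gate/Type IIS restriction cloning, although the record lists the cloning method as unknown. It is maintained in E. coli at high copy from a ColE1/pUC-type origin of replication. Selection is with spectinomycin, and resistance is provided by the aadA aminoglycoside adenylyltransferase gene, which also confers streptomycin resistance. An AmpR (bla) promoter lies upstream of this marker. The short integrase and gentamicin acetyltransferase fragments flagged next to aadA are most plausibly remnants of the integron-derived cassette from which the marker was taken, not functional genes. The brief lacI fragment likewise appears to be a backbone remnant.

The payload is a synthetic C-terminal tag part described as "Twin Streptavidin uncleavable". This is a tandem streptavidin-binding affinity tag intended to be fused to the C-terminus of a coding sequence, with no protease cleavage site between protein and tag, so the tag stays on the purified product. The automated feature table does not annotate the tag itself or any flanking restriction or fusion sites, so its exact position and boundaries are not given, though it presumably lies in the unannotated region outside the marker and origin. As a Level 0 part the plasmid carries no promoter or terminator for expressing the tag. It is meant to be combined with promoter, coding-sequence and terminator modules into higher-level transcription units, giving tagged proteins for affinity purification or pull-down experiments.
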