Addgene plasmid #174591: pICSL50027
Purpose: Level 0 C-terminal tag module carrying Twin Streptavidin uncleavable
Depositing lab: Mark Banfield. Depositing organization: John Innes Centre.
Backbone
  Vector backbone: pUAP1
  Vector type: Synthetic Biology
Growth in bacteria
  Bacterial resistance: Spectinomycin, 50 μg/mL
  Growth temperature: 37°C
  Growth strain: DH5alpha
  Copy number: High Copy
Gene/Insert
  Gene/Insert name: Twin Streptavidin uncleavable
  Species: Synthetic
  Cloning method: Unknown
  Sequencing primers: 5′ TCTGTGGATAACCGTATTACCGC; 3′ CCGAAAAGTGCCACCTGACG
Terms and licenses: Academic/Nonprofit Terms; Industry Terms: Not Available to Industry
How to cite: pICSL50027 was a gift from Mark Banfield (Addgene plasmid # 174591 ; http://n2t.net/addgene:174591 ; RRID:Addgene_174591)
